Addgene plasmid #113595: PE_12: Plas_lac_tet_bD
Purpose: PE_12: Plas_lac_tet_bD
Depositing lab: Matthew Bennett. Depositing organization: Rice University. Publication: Tuning the dynamic range of bacterial promoters regulated by ligand-inducible transcription factors. Chen Y, Ho JML, Shis DL, Gupta C, Long J, Wagner DS, Ott W, Josic K, Bennett MR. Nat Commun. 2018 Jan 4;9(1):64. doi: 10.1038/s41467-017-02473-5. PubMed 29302024.
Backbone
  Vector backbone: pmb1, +ROP
  Backbone size w/o insert (bp): 3886
  Total vector size (bp): 3971
  Vector type: Bacterial Expression
Growth in bacteria
  Bacterial resistance: Kanamycin, 50 μg/mL
  Growth temperature: 37°C
  Growth strain: DH5alpha
  Copy number: High Copy
Gene/Insert
  Gene/Insert name: Hybrid Promoter : Plas_lac_tet_bD
  Promoter: Hybrid Promoter : Plas_lac_tet_bD
  Cloning method: Gateway Cloning
  Sequencing primers: 5′ CATTTCTGAAGAGGACTTGTTGCG; 3′ CTTCACCCTCGCCACGCACG
Terms and licenses: Academic/Nonprofit Terms; Industry Terms: Not Available to Industry
How to cite: PE_12: Plas_lac_tet_bD was a gift from Matthew Bennett (Addgene plasmid # 113595 ; http://n2t.net/addgene:113595 ; RRID:Addgene_113595)
