[The description below was written by a language model from this plasmid's Addgene catalogue record and pLannotate feature annotations shown in this document.]
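Description:
PE_12: Plas_lac_tet_bD is a bacterial expression plasmid of about 4 kb built on a pMB1-type backbone that retains the rop gene. It is propagated in E. coli under kanamycin selection, conferred by an aph(3')-Ia (KanR) cassette. The feature table also finds the pBR322 bom (basis of mobility) region and a fragment of mbeC, which are remnants of the ColE1-family backbone. The catalogue lists the plasmid as high copy, although Rop normally acts to moderate the copy number of ColE1/pMB1 replicons.

The payload is a short synthetic hybrid promoter, Plas_lac_tet_bD, which accounts for under 100 bp of the construct according to the recorded sizes. Consistent with its name, the annotation detects a symmetric lac operator fragment immediately followed by a fragment matching the PLtetO-1 promoter, placing LacI and TetR binding sites together. The "las" component of the name suggests an additional site for a LasR-type quorum-sensing regulator, but this element is not annotated in the feature table. The promoter lies upstream of a superfolder GFP coding sequence followed by the T7Te terminator, so fluorescence reports promoter activity. Upstream of the promoter there is a further lac operator and a short reading frame ending in a Myc epitope tag; the "N-MYC2" hit there is probably a homology artefact of that tag, and the record does not explain the role of this region.

No regulator genes (lacI, tetR or lasR) are annotated on the plasmid, so these would presumably be supplied by the host or by a second plasmid. The associated publication concerns tuning the dynamic range of bacterial promoters controlled by ligand-inducible transcription factors, so this construct appears to be one member of a promoter-variant reporter series for measuring multi-input promoter responses.
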