Features (pLannotate 1.2.2; 13 found; start..end, strand, type, name):
     68..84      +  protein_bind   lac operator: The lac repressor binds to the lac operator to inhibit transcription in E. coli. This inhibition can be relieved by adding lactose or isopropyl-β-D-thiogalactopyranoside (IPTG). lac repressor encoded by lacI
    100..318     +  CDS            N-MYC2 (fragment): MYC2_MARMO - Protein inferred from homology: Swiss-Prot protein existence level 3. From Marmota monax (Woodchuck).
    286..315     +  CDS            Myc: Myc (human c-Myc proto-oncogene) epitope tag
    501..517     +  protein_bind   lac operator (symmetric) (fragment): The lac repressor binds to the lac operator to inhibit transcription in E. coli. This inhibition can be relieved by adding lactose or isopropyl-β-D-thiogalactopyranoside (IPTG). The symmetric lac operator was optimized for tight binding of lac repressor. lac repressor encoded by lacI
    528..550     +  promoter       PLtetO-1 promoter (fragment): modified phage lambda PL promoter with tet operator sites (Lutz and Bujard, 1997)
    633..1346    +  CDS            superfolder GFP: GFP variant that folds robustly even when fused to poorly folded proteins (Pédelacq et al., 2006)
   1498..1525    +  terminator     T7Te terminator: phage T7 early transcription terminator
   1608..1665    +  promoter       AmpR promoter (fragment): bla
   1674..2489    -  CDS            KanR: aminoglycoside phosphotransferase; aph(3')-Ia; confers resistance to kanamycin in bacteria or G418 (Geneticin®) in eukaryotes
   2611..3199    +  rep_origin     ori: high-copy-number ColE1/pMB1/pBR322/pUC origin of replication
   3385..3524    -  misc_feature   bom: basis of mobility region from pBR322
   3626..3817    -  CDS            rop: Rop protein, which maintains plasmids at low copy number; rop
   3858..3968    +  CDS            mbeC (fragment): MBEC_ECOLX - Experimental evidence at protein level: Swiss-Prot protein existence level 1. Required for efficient mobilization of ColE1 plasmid and is thus essential to promote the specific transfer of the plasmid during conjugation. Probably functions by inducing DNA bending, helping the MbeA relaxase to melt the DNA around the nic site and cleave the phosphodiester bond. Binds specifically double-stranded DNA (dsDNA) containing the ColE1 oriT but does not recognize the inverted repeat (IR). From Escherichia coli.
>Addgene plasmid #113595 | PE_12: Plas_lac_tet_bD | addgene full sequence | sequence record 222586 | Addgene NGS Result
AGTGCGCTCGAGCTTCCCAACCTTACCAGAGGGCGCCCCAGCTGGCAATTCCGACGTCTGTGTGGAATTG
TGAGCGGATAACAATTTCACACAGGGCCCTCGGACACCGAGGAGAATGTCAAGAGGCGAACACACAACGT
CTTGGAGCGCCAGAGGAGGAACGAGCTAAAACGGAGCTTTTTTGCCCTGCGTGACCAGATCCCGGAGTTG
GAAAACAATGAAAAGGCCCCCAAGGTAGTTATCCTTAAAAAAGCCACAGCATACATCCTGTCCGTCCAAG
CAGAGGAGCAAAAGCTCATTTCTGAAGAGGACTTGTTGCGGAAACGACGAGAACAGTTGAAACACAAACT
TGAACAGCTACGGAACTCTTGTGCGTAAGGAAAAGTAAGGAAAACGATTCCTTCTAACAGAAATGTCCTG
AGCAATCACCTATGAACTGTCGATTCGAGCCTAGCAAGGGTCCGGGTTCACCGAAATCTATCTCATTTGC
TAGTCTGACATGTGAGCGCTCACAATTTAAATTGAGCACATCCCTATCAGTGATAGAGATGCATGCCACT
TAAAAAGGAGATCAACAATGAAAGCAATTTTCGTACTGAAACATCTTAATCATGCTAAGGAGAAATACTA
GTATGCGTAAAGGCGAAGAGCTGTTCACTGGTGTCGTCCCTATTCTGGTGGAACTGGATGGTGATGTCAA
CGGTCATAAGTTTTCCGTGCGTGGCGAGGGTGAAGGTGACGCAACTAATGGTAAACTGACGCTGAAGTTC
ATCTGTACTACTGGTAAACTGCCGGTACCTTGGCCGACTCTGGTAACGACGCTGACTTATGGTGTTCAGT
GCTTTGCTCGTTATCCGGACCATATGAAGCAGCATGACTTCTTCAAGTCCGCCATGCCGGAAGGCTATGT
GCAGGAACGCACGATTTCCTTTAAGGATGACGGCACGTACAAAACGCGTGCGGAAGTGAAATTTGAAGGC
GATACCCTGGTAAACCGCATTGAGCTGAAAGGCATTGACTTTAAAGAAGACGGCAATATCCTGGGCCATA
AGCTGGAATACAATTTTAACAGCCACAATGTTTACATCACCGCCGATAAACAAAAAAATGGCATTAAAGC
GAATTTTAAAATTCGCCACAACGTGGAGGATGGCAGCGTGCAGCTGGCTGATCACTACCAGCAAAACACT
CCAATCGGTGATGGTCCTGTTCTGCTGCCAGACAATCACTATCTGAGCTACCAAAGCGTTCTGTCTAAAG
ATCCGAACGAGAAACGCGATCATATGGTTCTGCTGGAGTTCGTAACCGCAGCGGGCATCACGCATGGTAT
GGATGAACTGTACAAATGATGAAGCTTCCCCTACGTGCTGCTGAAGTTGCCCGCAACAGAGAGTGGAACC
AACCGGTGATACCACGATACTATGACTGAGAGTCAACGCCATGAGCGGCCTCATTTCTTATTCTGAGTTA
CAACAGTCCGCACCGCTGTCTCACACTGGCTCACCTTCGGGTGGGCCTTTCTGCGTTTATATACTAGAGA
GAGAATATAAAAAGCCAGATTATTAATCCGGCTTTTTTATTATTTCCTAGCTAGCCGGGGAAATGTGCGC
GGAACCCCTATTTGTTTATTTTTCTAAATACATTCAAATATGTATCCGCTCATGAATTAATTCTTAGAAA
AACTCATCGAGCATCAAATGAAACTGCAATTTATTCATATCAGGATTATCAATACCATATTTTTGAAAAA
GCCGTTTCTGTAATGAAGGAGAAAACTCACCGAGGCAGTTCCATAGGATGGCAAGATCCTGGTATCGGTC
TGCGATTCCGACTCGTCCAACATCAATACAACCTATTAATTTCCCCTCGTCAAAAATAAGGTTATCAAGT
GAGAAATCACCATGAGTGACGACTGAATCCGGTGAGAATGGCAAAAGTTTATGCATTTCTTTCCAGACTT
GTTCAACAGGCCAGCCATTACGCTCGTCATCAAAATCACTCGCATCAACCAAACCGTTATTCATTCGTGA
TTGCGCCTGAGCGAGACGAAATACGCGATCGCTGTTAAAAGGACAATTACAAACAGGAATCGAATGCAAC
CGGCGCAGGAACACTGCCAGCGCATCAACAATATTTTCACCTGAATCAGGATATTCTTCTAATACCTGGA
ATGCTGTTTTCCCGGGGATCGCAGTGGTGAGTAACCATGCATCATCAGGAGTACGGATAAAATGCTTGAT
GGTCGGAAGAGGCATAAATTCCGTCAGCCAGTTTAGTCTGACCATCTCATCTGTAACATCATTGGCAACG
CTACCTTTGCCATGTTTCAGAAACAACTCTGGCGCATCGGGCTTCCCATACAATCGATAGATTGTCGCAC
CTGATTGCCCGACATTATCGCGAGCCCATTTATACCCATATAAATCAGCATCCATGCTGGAATTTAATCG
CGGCCTAGAGCAAGACGTTTCCCGTTGAATATGGCTCATAACACCCCTTGTATTACTGTTTATGTAAGCA
GACAGTTTTATTGTTCATGACCAAAATCCCTTAACGTGAGTTTTCGTTCCACTGAGCGTCAGACCCCGTA
GAAAAGATCAAAGGATCTTCTTGAGATCCTTTTTTTCTGCGCGTAATCTGCTGCTTGCAAACAAAAAAAC
CACCGCTACCAGCGGTGGTTTGTTTGCCGGATCAAGAGCTACCAACTCTTTTTCCGAAGGTAACTGGCTT
CAGCAGAGCGCAGATACCAAATACTGTCCTTCTAGTGTAGCCGTAGTTAGGCCACCACTTCAAGAACTCT
GTAGCACCGCCTACATACCTCGCTCTGCTAATCCTGTTACCAGTGGCTGCTGCCAGTGGCGATAAGTCGT
GTCTTACCGGGTTGGACTCAAGACGATAGTTACCGGATAAGGCGCAGCGGTCGGGCTGAACGGGGGGTTC
GTGCACACAGCCCAGCTTGGAGCGAACGACCTACACCGAACTGAGATACCTACAGCGTGAGCTATGAGAA
AGCGCCACGCTTCCCGAAGGGAGAAAGGCGGACAGGTATCCGGTAAGCGGCAGGGTCGGAACAGGAGAGC
GCACGAGGGAGCTTCCAGGGGGAAACGCCTGGTATCTTTATAGTCCTGTCGGGTTTCGCCACCTCTGACT
TGAGCGTCGATTTTTGTGATGCTCGTCAGGGGGGCGGAGCCTATGGAAAAACGCCAGCAACGCGGCCTTT
TTACGGTTCCTGGCCTTTTGCTGGCCTTTTGCTCACATGTTCTTTCCTGCGTTATCCCCTGATTCTGTGG
ATAACCGTATTACCGCCTTTGAGTGAGCTGATACCGCTCGCCGCAGCCGAACGACCGAGCGCAGCGAGTC
AGTGAGCGAGGAAGCGGAAGAGCGCCTGATGCGGTATTTTCTCCTTACGCATCTGTGCGGTATTTCACAC
CGCAATGGTGCACTCTCAGTACAATCTGCTCTGATGCCGCATAGTTAAGCCAGTATACACTCCGCTATCG
CTACGTGACTGGGTCATGGCTGCGCCCCGACACCCGCCAACACCCGCTGACGCGCCCTGACGGGCTTGTC
TGCTCCCGGCATCCGCTTACAGACAAGCTGTGACCGTCTCCGGGAGCTGCATGTGTCAGAGGTTTTCACC
GTCATCACCGAAACGCGCGAGGCAGCTGCGGTAAAGCTCATCAGCGTGGTCGTGAAGCGATTCACAGATG
TCTGCCTGTTCATCCGCGTCCAGCTCGTTGAGTTTCTCCAGAAGCGTTAATGTCTGGCTTCTGATAAAGC
GGGCCATGTTAAGGGCGGTTTTTTCCTGTTTGGTCACTGATGCCTCCGTGTAAGGGGGATTTCTGTTCAT
GGGGGTAATGATACCGATGAAACGAGAGAGGATGCTCACGATACGGGTTACTGATGATGAACATGCCCGG
TTACTGGAACGTTGTGAGGGTAAACAACTGGCGGTATGGATGCGGCGGGACCAGAGCTC
