>Addgene plasmid #113595 | PE_12: Plas_lac_tet_bD | depositor full sequence | sequence record 214437 | PE_12: Plas_lac_tet_bD sequence 3982 bps
AGTGCGCTCGAGCTTCCCAACCTTACCAGAGGGCGCCCCAGCTGGCAATTCCGACGTCTGTGTGGAATTG
TGAGCGGATAACAATTTCACACAGGGCCCTCGGACACCGAGGAGAATGTCAAGAGGCGAACACACAACGT
CTTGGAGCGCCAGAGGAGGAACGAGCTAAAACGGAGCTTTTTTGCCCTGCGTGACCAGATCCCGGAGTTG
GAAAACAATGAAAAGGCCCCCAAGGTAGTTATCCTTAAAAAAGCCACAGCATACATCCTGTCCGTCCAAG
CAGAGGAGCAAAAGCTCATTTCTGAAGAGGACTTGTTGCGGAAACGACGAGAACAGTTGAAACACAAACT
TGAACAGCTACGGAACTCTTGTGCGTAAGGAAAAGTAAGGAAAACGATTCCTTCTAACAGAAATGTCCTG
AGCAATCACCTATGAACTGTCGATTCGAGCCTAGCAAGGGTCCGGGTTCACCGAAATCTATCTCATTTGC
TAGTCTGACATGTGAGCGCTCACAATTTAAATTGAGCACATCCCTATCAGTGATAGAGATGCATGCCACT
TAAAAAGGAGATCAACAATGAAAGCAATTTTCGTACTGAAACATCTTAATCATGCTAAGGAGAAATACTA
GTATGCGTAAAGGCGAAGAGCTGTTCACTGGTGTCGTCCCTATTCTGGTGGAACTGGATGGTGATGTCAA
CGGTCATAAGTTTTCCGTGCGTGGCGAGGGTGAAGGTGACGCAACTAATGGTAAACTGACGCTGAAGTTC
ATCTGTACTACTGGTAAACTGCCGGTACCTTGGCCGACTCTGGTAACGACGCTGACTTATGGTGTTCAGT
GCTTTGCTCGTTATCCGGACCATATGAAGCAGCATGACTTCTTCAAGTCCGCCATGCCGGAAGGCTATGT
GCAGGAACGCACGATTTCCTTTAAGGATGACGGCACGTACAAAACGCGTGCGGAAGTGAAATTTGAAGGC
GATACCCTGGTAAACCGCATTGAGCTGAAAGGCATTGACTTTAAAGAAGACGGCAATATCCTGGGCCATA
AGCTGGAATACAATTTTAACAGCCACAATGTTTACATCACCGCCGATAAACAAAAAAATGGCATTAAAGC
GAATTTTAAAATTCGCCACAACGTGGAGGATGGCAGCGTGCAGCTGGCTGATCACTACCAGCAAAACACT
CCAATCGGTGATGGTCCTGTTCTGCTGCCAGACAATCACTATCTGAGCTACCAAAGCGTTCTGTCTAAAG
ATCCGAACGAGAAACGCGATCATATGGTTCTGCTGGAGTTCGTAACCGCAGCGGGCATCACGCATGGTAT
GGATGAACTGTACAAATGATGAAGCTTCCCCTACGTGCTGCTGAAGTTGCCCGCAACAGAGAGTGGAACC
AACCGGTGATACCACGATACTATGACTGAGAGTCAACGCCATGAGCGGCCTCATTTCTTATTCTGAGTTA
CAACAGTCCGCACCGCTGTCTCACACTGGCTCACCTTCGGGTGGGCCTTTCTGCGTTTATATACTAGAGA
GAGAATATAAAAAGCCAGATTATTAATCCGGCTTTTTTATTATTTCCTAGCTAGCCGGGGAAATGTGCGC
GGAACCCCTATTTGTTTATTTTTCTAAATACATTCAAATATGTATCCGCTCATGAATTAATTCTTAGAAA
AACTCATCGAGCATCAAATGAAACTGCAATTTATTCATATCAGGATTATCAATACCATATTTTTGAAAAA
GCCGTTTCTGTAATGAAGGAGAAAACTCACCGAGGCAGTTCCATAGGATGGCAAGATCCTGGTATCGGTC
TGCGATTCCGACTCGTCCAACATCAATACAACCTATTAATTTCCCCTCGTCAAAAATAAGGTTATCAAGT
GAGAAATCACCATGAGTGACGACTGAATCCGGTGAGAATGGCAAAAGTTTATGCATTTCTTTCCAGACTT
GTTCAACAGGCCAGCCATTACGCTCGTCATCAAAATCACTCGCATCAACCAAACCGTTATTCATTCGTGA
TTGCGCCTGAGCGAGACGAAATACGCGATCGCTGTTAAAAGGACAATTACAAACAGGAATCGAATGCAAC
CGGCGCAGGAACACTGCCAGCGCATCAACAATATTTTCACCTGAATCAGGATATTCTTCTAATACCTGGA
ATGCTGTTTTCCCGGGGATCGCAGTGGTGAGTAACCATGCATCATCAGGAGTACGGATAAAATGCTTGAT
GGTCGGAAGAGGCATAAATTCCGTCAGCCAGTTTAGTCTGACCATCTCATCTGTAACATCATTGGCAACG
CTACCTTTGCCATGTTTCAGAAACAACTCTGGCGCATCGGGCTTCCCATACAATCGATAGATTGTCGCAC
CTGATTGCCCGACATTATCGCGAGCCCATTTATACCCATATAAATCAGCATCCATGTTGGAATTTAATCG
CGGCCTAGAGCAAGACGTTTCCCGTTGAATATGGCTCATAACACCCCTTGTATTACTGTTTATGTAAGCA
GACAGTTTTATTGTTCATGACCAAAATCCCTTAACGTGAGTTTTCGTTCCACTGAGCGTCAGACCCCGTA
GAAAAGATCAAAGGATCTTCTTGAGATCCTTTTTTTCTGCGCGTAATCTGCTGCTTGCAAACAAAAAAAC
CACCGCTACCAGCGGTGGTTTGTTTGCCGGATCAAGAGCTACCAACTCTTTTTCCGAAGGTAACTGGCTT
CAGCAGAGCGCAGATACCAAATACTGTCCTTCTAGTGTAGCCGTAGTTAGGCCACCACTTCAAGAACTCT
GTAGCACCGCCTACATACCTCGCTCTGCTAATCCTGTTACCAGTGGCTGCTGCCAGTGGCGATAAGTCGT
GTCTTACCGGGTTGGACTCAAGACGATAGTTACCGGATAAGGCGCAGCGGTCGGGCTGAACGGGGGGTTC
GTGCACACAGCCCAGCTTGGAGCGAACGACCTACACCGAACTGAGATACCTACAGCGTGAGCTATGAGAA
AGCGCCACGCTTCCCGAAGGGAGAAAGGCGGACAGGTATCCGGTAAGCGGCAGGGTCGGAACAGGAGAGC
GCACGAGGGAGCTTCCAGGGGGAAACGCCTGGTATCTTTATAGTCCTGTCGGGTTTCGCCACCTCTGACT
TGAGCGTCGATTTTTGTGATGCTCGTCAGGGGGGCGGAGCCTATGGAAAAACGCCAGCAACGCGGCCTTT
TTACGGTTCCTGGCCTTTTGCTGGCCTTTTGCTCACATGTTCTTTCCTGCGTTATCCCCTGATTCTGTGG
ATAACCGTATTACCGCCTTTGAGTGAGCTGATACCGCTCGCCGCAGCCGAACGACCGAGCGCAGCGAGTC
AGTGAGCGAGGAAGCGGAAGAGCGCCTGATGCGGTATTTTCTCCTTACGCATCTGTGCGGTATTTCACAC
CGCATATATGGTGCACTCTCAGTACAATCTGCTCTGATGCCGCATAGTTAAGCCAGTATACACTCCGCTA
TCGCTACGTGACTGGGTCATGGCTGCGCCCCGACACCCGCCAACACCCGCTGACGCGCCCTGACGGGCTT
GTCTGCTCCCGGCATCCGCTTACAGACAAGCTGTGACCGTCTCCGGGAGCTGCATGTGTCAGAGGTTTTC
ACCGTCATCACCGAAACGCGCGAGGCAGCTGCGGTAAAGCTCATCAGCGTGGTCGTGAAGCGATTCACAG
ATGTCTGCCTGTTCATCCGCGTCCAGCTCGTTGAGTTTCTCCAGAAGCGTTAATGTCTGGCTTCTGATAA
AGCGGGCCATGTTAAGGGCGGTTTTTTCCTGTTTGGTCACTGATGCCTCCGTGTAAGGGGGATTTCTGTT
CATGGGGGTAATGATACCGATGAAACGAGAGAGGATGCTCACGATACGGGTTACTGATGATGAACATGCC
CGGTTACTGGAACGTTGTGAGGGTAAACAACTGGCGGTATGGATGCGGCGGGACCAGAGCTC
