>Addgene plasmid #113595 | PE_12: Plas_lac_tet_bD | depositor partial sequence | sequence record 214438 | Hybrid Promoter: Plas_lac_tet_bD
TCGATTCGAGCCTAGCAAGGGTCCGGGTTCACCGAAATCTATCTCATTTGCTAGTCTGACATGTGAGCGC
TCACAATTTAAATTGAGCACATCCCTATCAGTGATAGAGATGCATGC
