>Addgene plasmid #113595 | PE_12: Plas_lac_tet_bD | depositor partial sequence | sequence record 214439 | sfYFP
ATGCGTAAAGGCGAAGAGCTGTTCACTGGTGTCGTCCCTATTCTGGTGGAACTGGATGGTGATGTCAACG
GTCATAAGTTTTCCGTGCGTGGCGAGGGTGAAGGTGACGCAACTAATGGTAAACTGACGCTGAAGTTCAT
CTGTACTACTGGTAAACTGCCGGTACCTTGGCCGACTCTGGTAACGACGCTGACTTATGGTGTTCAGTGC
TTTGCTCGTTATCCGGACCATATGAAGCAGCATGACTTCTTCAAGTCCGCCATGCCGGAAGGCTATGTGC
AGGAACGCACGATTTCCTTTAAGGATGACGGCACGTACAAAACGCGTGCGGAAGTGAAATTTGAAGGCGA
TACCCTGGTAAACCGCATTGAGCTGAAAGGCATTGACTTTAAAGAAGACGGCAATATCCTGGGCCATAAG
CTGGAATACAATTTTAACAGCCACAATGTTTACATCACCGCCGATAAACAAAAAAATGGCATTAAAGCGA
ATTTTAAAATTCGCCACAACGTGGAGGATGGCAGCGTGCAGCTGGCTGATCACTACCAGCAAAACACTCC
AATCGGTGATGGTCCTGTTCTGCTGCCAGACAATCACTATCTGAGCTACCAAAGCGTTCTGTCTAAAGAT
CCGAACGAGAAACGCGATCATATGGTTCTGCTGGAGTTCGTAACCGCAGCGGGCATCACGCATGGTATGG
ATGAACTGTACAAATGATGA
